Addgene plasmid #8460: EE-mut SV40 luc
Depositing lab: Bob Weinberg. Depositing organization: Whitehead Institute for Biomedical Research. Publication: Regulation of cyclin E transcription by E2Fs and retinoblastoma protein. Geng Y, Eaton EN, Picon M, Roberts JM, Lundberg AS, Gifford A, Sardet C, Weinberg RA. Oncogene 1996 Mar 21;12(6):1173-80. PubMed 8649818.
Backbone
  Vector backbone: pGL2-Promoter
  Backbone size w/o insert (bp): 5789
  Vector type: Mammalian Expression, Luciferase
Growth in bacteria
  Bacterial resistance: Ampicillin, 100 μg/mL
  Growth temperature: 37°C
  Growth strain: DH5alpha
  Copy number: High Copy
Gene/Insert
  Gene/Insert name: human cyclin E promoter fragment, mutant (alt name: CCNE1)
  Species: H. sapiens (human)
  Insert size (bp): 115
  Mutation: E2F sites I, II, and III mutated.
  GenBank ID: X95406
  Entrez Gene: CCNE1 (a.k.a. CCNE, pCCNE1)
  Cloning method: Restriction Enzyme; 5′ cloning site KpnI (not destroyed); 3′ cloning site KpnI (not destroyed)
  Sequencing primers: 5′ LucNRev
Terms and licenses: Academic/Nonprofit Terms; Industry Terms: Not Available to Industry
Depositor comments: Promoter sequence -363 to -248 containing mutations at E2F sites I, II, III; see author's map.
How to cite: EE-mut SV40 luc was a gift from Bob Weinberg (Addgene plasmid # 8460 ; http://n2t.net/addgene:8460 ; RRID:Addgene_8460)
