[The description below was written by a language model from this plasmid's Addgene catalogue record.]
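Description:
EE-mut SV40 luc is a mammalian luciferase reporter plasmid built on the pGL2-Promoter backbone (5789 bp without insert), a vector in which a minimal SV40 promoter lacking enhancer elements drives firefly luciferase. It is maintained in E. coli as a high-copy plasmid under ampicillin selection. No feature table accompanies the record, so details such as the origin of replication and polyadenylation signals are not itemised, and no mammalian selection marker is recorded.

The insert is a 115 bp fragment of the human cyclin E (CCNE1) promoter, spanning positions -363 to -248, cloned into a KpnI site, with the site retained at both ends. Because the same enzyme flanks both ends, orientation is not fixed by the cloning scheme and the record does not state it, referring instead to the depositor's map. In this mutant version, the three E2F binding sites in the fragment (sites I, II and III) have been mutated. Placing the fragment in a vector with a heterologous SV40 promoter tests whether this short region can on its own confer regulation on an otherwise neutral basal promoter, with luciferase activity as the readout after transfection into mammalian cells.

The construct comes from work on the control of cyclin E transcription by E2F factors and the retinoblastoma protein. It presumably serves as the negative or specificity control for a corresponding wild-type fragment reporter: loss of responsiveness when the E2F sites are disrupted would indicate that regulation of the element depends on those sites rather than on other sequences in the fragment.
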