>Addgene plasmid #8460 | EE-mut SV40 luc | addgene partial sequence | sequence record 17027 | LucNRev 5'-CCTTATGCAGTTGCTCTCC-3'
GGGCCTTTCTTTTGTTTTTGGCGTCTTCCTTTTACCAACAGTACCGGAATGCCAAGCTTTTTGCAAAAGC
CTAGGCCTCCAAAAAAGCCTCCTCACTACTTCTGGAATAGCTCAGAGGCCGAGGCGGCCTCGGCCTCTGC
ATAAATAAAAAAAATTAGTCAGCCATGGGGCGGAGAATGGGCGGAACTGGGCGGAGTTAGGGGCGGGATG
GGCGGAGTTAGGGGCGGGACTATGGTTGCTGACTAATTGAGATGCAGATCTCGAGCTAGCACGCGTAAGA
GCTCGGTACCCGGGGCGGCGGGCGGGACGCTGCAGAAGTCTAGAGCGCGGCGGCGAGGGGCGGGCCGCGG
GCGCCGAGGGCGGGGCCGAGCGGCGCTGCAGCTGCAAAAAGCCGCGTGGCTGGCGCTCGGTACCTCCCGG
GTTATGTTAGCTCAGTTACAGTACCATAAGATACATTGATGAGTTTGGACAAACCACAACTAGAATGCAG
TGAAAAAAATGCTTTATTTGTGAAATTTGTGATGCTATTGCTTTATTTGTAACCATTATAAGCTGCAATA
AACAAGTTAACAACAACAATTGCATTCATTTTATGTTTCAGGTTCAGGGGGAGGTGTGGGGAGGT
